Addgene plasmid #64642: RalA (G23V)(mature peptide)-pcw107
Purpose: when used to produce lentivirus, express physiological levels of insert
Depositing lab: David Sabatini & Kris Wood. Depositing organization: Whitehead Institute for Biomedical Research. Publication: Systematic identification of signaling pathways with potential to confer anticancer drug resistance. Martz CA, Ottina KA, Singleton KR, Jasper JS, Wardell SE, Peraza-Penton A, Anderson GR, Winter PS, Wang T, Alley HM, Kwong LN, Cooper ZA, Tetzlaff M, Chen PL, Rathmell JC, Flaherty KT, Wargo JA, McDonnell DP, Sabatini DM, Wood KC. Sci Signal. 2014 Dec 23;7(357):ra121. doi: 10.1126/scisignal.aaa1877. PubMed 25538079.
Backbone
  Vector backbone: pcw107 (V5)
  Backbone manufacturer: John Doench/Kathleen Ottina
  Backbone size w/o insert (bp): 9240
  Vector type: Lentiviral
  Selectable markers: Puromycin
Growth in bacteria
  Bacterial resistance: Ampicillin, 100 μg/mL
  Growth temperature: 37°C
  Growth strain: Stbl3
  Copy number: Unknown
Gene/Insert
  Gene/Insert name: RALA (alt name: NM_005402.3)
  Species: H. sapiens (human)
  Insert size (bp): 609
  Mutation: G23V
  Entrez Gene: RALA (a.k.a. HINCONS, RAL)
  Promoter: PGK
  Cloning method: Gateway Cloning
  Sequencing primers: 5′ hPGK-F; 3′ WPRE-R
Resource information
  A portion of this plasmid was derived from a plasmid made by: William Hahn (Addgene plasmid # 15252)
Terms and licenses: Academic/Nonprofit Terms; Industry Terms: Not Available to Industry
Depositor comments: TTTT (N-term barcode, 17 nt upstream of CDS start). Working name: CTK-S3-mp-STOP
How to cite: RalA (G23V)(mature peptide)-pcw107 was a gift from David Sabatini & Kris Wood (Addgene plasmid # 64642 ; http://n2t.net/addgene:64642 ; RRID:Addgene_64642)
