[The description below was written by a language model from this plasmid's Addgene catalogue record.]
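Description:
RalA (G23V)(mature peptide)-pcw107 is a lentiviral expression plasmid built on the pcw107 (V5) backbone, which is about 9.2 kb without insert. It carries a roughly 609 bp human RALA coding sequence introduced by Gateway recombination. The plasmid is propagated in bacteria under ampicillin selection. Transduced mammalian cells are selected with puromycin. No feature table accompanies the record, so the origin of replication, the LTR and packaging elements, and the promoter driving the puromycin marker are not described. The use of a WPRE-directed reverse sequencing primer implies that a woodchuck hepatitis virus posttranscriptional regulatory element lies downstream of the insert, where such elements usually enhance transcript expression.

The insert encodes the small Ras-like GTPase RalA with a G23V substitution. This change is analogous to the G12V mutation in Ras and is generally regarded as locking the protein in an active, GTP-bound state. The name designates the insert as the "mature peptide" form, and the working name includes "STOP". This suggests that the open reading frame ends in its own stop codon, so the backbone's V5 tag would not be fused to it, although the record does not say this explicitly. Expression is driven by the PGK promoter, a moderate-strength constitutive promoter, which fits the stated aim of producing physiological rather than strongly overexpressed levels of the protein after lentiviral delivery. A short four-nucleotide barcode sits 17 nt upstream of the coding sequence start. Part of the plasmid derives from an earlier deposited construct. The associated publication describes a systematic screen for signalling pathways that can confer resistance to anticancer drugs, in which this construct would serve to activate the Ral pathway.
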