>Addgene plasmid #64642 | RalA (G23V)(mature peptide)-pcw107 | depositor partial sequence | sequence record 108711 | Depositor Insert Sequence
ATGGCTGCAAATAAGCCCAAGGGTCAAAATTCTTTGGCCTTACACAAAGTCATCATGGTGGGCAGTGTTG
GTGTGGGCAAGTCAGCTCTGACTCTACAGTTCATGTACGATGAGTTTGTGGAGGACTATGAGCCTACCAA
AGCAGACAGCTACCGGAAGAAGGTAGTGCTGGATGGGGAGGAAGTACAGATTGATATCTTAGATACAGCT
GGGCAGGAGGACTATGCTGCAATTAGAGACAACTACTTCCGAAGCGGGGAGGGCTTCCTCTGTGTCTTCT
CTATTACAGAAATGGAATCCTTTGCAGCTACAGCTGACTTCAGGGAGCAGATTTTAAGAGTAAAAGAAGA
CGAGAATGTTCCATTTCTACTGGTTGGTAACAAATCAGATTTAGAAGATAAAAGGCAGGTTTCTGTAGAA
GAGGCAAAAAACAGAGCTGACCAGTGGAATGTTAACTACGTGGAAACGTCTGCTAAAACACGAGCTAATG
TTGACAAGGTATTTTTTGATTTAATGAGAGAAATTCGAGCAAGAAAGATGGAAGACAGCAAAGAAAAGAA
TGGAAAAAAGAAGAGGAAAAGTTTAGCCAAGAGAATCAGAGAAAGATGCTAA
