>Addgene plasmid #64642 | RalA (G23V)(mature peptide)-pcw107 | addgene partial sequence | sequence record 110887 | hPGK-F 5'-GTGTTCCGCATTCTGCAAG-3'
TTTGTACAAAAAAGTTGGCTTTTGCGGCGGCGGCACCATGGCTGCAAATAAGCCCAAGGGTCAAAATTCT
TTGGCCTTACACAAAGTCATCATGGTGGGCAGTGTTGGTGTGGGCAAGTCAGCTCTGACTCTACAGTTCA
TGTACGATGAGTTTGTGGAGGACTATGAGCCTACCAAAGCAGACAGCTACCGGAAGAAGGTAGTGCTGGA
TGGGGAGGAAGTACAGATTGATATCTTAGATACAGCTGGGCAGGAGGACTATGCTGCAATTAGAGACAAC
TACTTCCGAAGCGGGGAGGGCTTCCTCTGTGTCTTCTCTATTACAGAAATGGAATCCTTTGCAGCTACAG
CTGACTTCAGGGAGCAGATTTTAAGAGTAAAAGAAGACGAGAATGTTCCATTTCTACTGGTTGGTAACAA
ATCAGATTTAGAAGATAAAAGGCAGGTTTCTGTAGAAGAGGCAAAAAACAGAGCTGACCAGTGGAATGTT
AACTACGTGGAAACGTCTGCTAAAACACGAGCTAATGTTGACAAGGTATTTTTTGATTTAATGAGAGAAA
TTCGAGCAAGAAAGATGGAAGACAGC
