>Addgene plasmid #64642 | RalA (G23V)(mature peptide)-pcw107 | addgene partial sequence | sequence record 111736 | WPRE-R 5'-CATAGCGTAAAAGGAGCAACA-3'
GATTGTCGACTTAACGCGTTCATTACTAACCGGGTAACCACTTTGTACAAGAAAGTTGGCAATTAGCATC
TTTCTCTGATTCTCTTGGCTAAACTTTTCCTCTTCTTTTTTCCATTCTTTTCTTTGCTGTCTTCCATCTT
TCTTGCTCGAATTTCTCTCATTAAATCAAAAAATACCTTGTCAACATTAGCTCGTGTTTTAGCAGACGTT
TCCACGTAGTTAACATTCCACTGGTCAGCTCTGTTTTTTGCCTCTTCTACAGAAACCTGCCTTTTATCTT
CTAAATCTGATTTGTTACCAACCAGTAGAAATGGAACATTCTCGTCTTCTTTTACTCTTAAAATCTGCTC
CCTGAAGTCAGCTGTAGCTGCAAAGGATTCCATTTCTGTAATAGAGAAGACACAGAGGAAGCCCTCCCCG
CTTCGGAAGTAGTTGTCTCTAATTGCAGCATAGTCCTCCTGCCCAGCTGTATCTAAGATATCAATCTGTA
CTTCCTCCCCATCCAGCACTACCTTCTTCCGGTAGCTGTCTGC
